Addgene plasmid #54574: mPA-Emerald-N1
Purpose: (Empty Backbone) Localization: N1 Cloning Vector, Excitation: 400 / 487, Emission: 509
Depositing lab: Michael Davidson. Depositing organization: Florida State University, Tallahassee.
Backbone
  Vector backbone: mPA-Emerald-N1
  Backbone size (bp): 4750
  Vector type: Mammalian Expression
  Selectable markers: Neomycin (select with G418)
  Tag / fusion protein: mPA-Emerald (C terminal on backbone)
Growth in bacteria
  Bacterial resistance: Kanamycin, 50 μg/mL
  Growth temperature: 37°C
  Growth strain: DH5alpha
  Copy number: High Copy
Gene/Insert
  Gene/Insert name: None
  Tag / fusion protein: mPA-Emerald (C terminal on backbone)
Terms and licenses: Academic/Nonprofit Terms; Industry Terms
Depositor comments: . Excitation = 400 / 487; Emission = 509
How to cite: mPA-Emerald-N1 was a gift from Michael Davidson (Addgene plasmid # 54574 ; http://n2t.net/addgene:54574 ; RRID:Addgene_54574)
