[The description below was written by a language model from this plasmid's Addgene catalogue record.]
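Description:
mPA-Emerald-N1 is an empty mammalian expression backbone of about 4.75 kb, designed for building fusion proteins that carry the fluorescent protein mPA-Emerald. The "N1" designation and the recorded tag position (C-terminal on the backbone) indicate that a gene of interest is cloned upstream of the fluorescent protein coding sequence, in frame, so that mPA-Emerald ends up attached to the C-terminus of the expressed protein. No insert is present in the deposited plasmid. It is maintained in bacteria as a high-copy plasmid under kanamycin selection, and it carries a neomycin resistance marker that allows G418 selection of stably transfected mammalian cells. The record does not include a feature table and does not state the promoter driving expression, the origin of replication, the polyadenylation signal or the composition of the cloning site, so these details cannot be confirmed here.

The reporter is listed with excitation values of 400 and 487 nm and emission at 509 nm. The name suggests a monomeric, photoactivatable derivative of the green fluorescent protein Emerald, and the paired excitation values fit a scheme in which violet light near 400 nm is used for activation and light near 487 nm is used to read out green fluorescence, although the record does not spell this out. The catalogued purpose is simply as an N1 cloning vector, so the construct serves as a starting point for making C-terminally tagged fusions to follow protein localization in mammalian cells. Fusions of this kind are commonly used for tracking selectively highlighted protein populations in live-cell imaging.
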