>Addgene plasmid #54574 | mPA-Emerald-N1 | depositor partial sequence | sequence record 84971 | insert sequence
CATTGACGCAAATGGGCGGTAGGCGTGTACGGTGGGAGGTCTATATAAGCAGAGCTGGTTTAGTGAACCG
TCAGATCCGCTAGCGCTACCGGACTCAGATCTCGAGCTCAAGCTTCGAATTCTGCAGTCGACGGTACCGC
GGGCCCGGGATCCACCGGTCGCCACCATGGTGAGCAAGGGCGAGGAGCTGTTCACCGGGGTGGTGCCCAT
CCTGGTCGAGCTGGACGGCGACGTAAACGGCCACAAGTTCAGCGTGTCCGGCGAGGGCGAGGGCGATGCC
ACCTACGGCAAGCTGACCCTGAAGTTCATCTGCACCACCGGCAAGCTGCCCGTGCCCTGGCCCACCCTCG
TGACCACCTTGAGCTACGGCGTGCAGTGCTTCGCCCGCTACCCCGACCACATGAAGCAGCACGACTTCTT
CAAGTCCGCCATGCCCGAAGGCTACGTCCAGGAGCGCACCATCTTCTTCAAGGACGACGGCAACTACAAG
ACCCGCGCCGAGGTGAAGTTCGAGGGCGACACCCTGGTGAACCGCATCGAGCTGAAGGGCATCGACTTCA
AGGAGGACGGCAACATCCTGGGGCACAAGCTGGAGTACAACTACAACAGCCACAAGGTCTATATCACCGC
CGACAAGCAGAAGAACGGCATCAAGGTGAACTTCAAGACCCGCCACAACATCGAGGACGGCAGCGTGCAG
CTCGCCGACCACTACCAGCAGAACACCCCCATCGGCGACGGCCCCGTGCTGCTGCCCGACAACCACTACC
TGAGCCACCAGTCCAAGCTGAGCAAAGACCCCAACGAGAAGCGCGATCACATGGTCCTGCTGGAGTTCGT
GACCGCCGCCGGGATCACTCTCGGCATGGACGAGCTGTACAAGTAAGCGGCCGCGACTCTAGATCATAAT
CAGCCATACCACATTTGTAGAGGTTTTACTTGCTTTAAAAAACCTCCCACACCTCCCCCTGAACCTGAAA
CATAAAATG
