>Addgene plasmid #54574 | mPA-Emerald-N1 | addgene partial sequence | sequence record 90579 | CMV-F 5'-CGCAAATGGGCGGTAGGCGTG-3'
GTGAACCGTCAGATCCGCTAGCGCTACCGGACTCAGATCTCGAGCTCAAGCTTCGAATTCTGCAGTCGAC
GGTACCGCGGGCCCGGGATCCACCGGTCGCCACCATGGTGAGCAAGGGCGAGGAGCTGTTCACCGGGGTG
GTGCCCATCCTGGTCGAGCTGGACGGCGACGTAAACGGCCACAAGTTCAGCGTGTCCGGCGAGGGCGAGG
GCGATGCCACCTACGGCAAGCTGACCCTGAAGTTCATCTGCACCACCGGCAAGCTGCCCGTGCCCTGGCC
CACCCTCGTGACCACCTTGAGCTACGGCGTGCAGTGCTTCGCCCGCTACCCCGACCACATGAAGCAGCAC
GACTTCTTCAAGTCCGCCATGCCCGAAGGCTACGTCCAGGAGCGCACCATCTTCTTCAAGGACGACGGCA
ACTACAAGACCCGCGCCGAGGTGAAGTTCGAGGGCGACACCCTGGTGAACCGCATCGAGCTGAAGGGCAT
CGACTTCAAGGAGGACGGCAACATCCTGGGGCACAAGCTGGAGTACAACTACAACAGCCACAAGGTCTAT
ATCACCGCCGACAAGCAGAAGAACGGCATCAAGGTGAACTTCAAGACCCGCCACAACATCGAGGACGGCA
GCGTGCAGCTCGCCGACCACTACCAGCAGAACACCCCCATCGGCGACGGCCCCGTGCTGCTGCCCGACAA
CCACTACCTGAGCCACCAGTCCAAGCTGAGCAAAGACCCCAACGAGAAGCGCGATCACATGGTCCTGCTG
GAGTTCGTGACCGCCGCCGGGATCACTCTCGGCATGGACGAGCTGTACAAGTAAGCGGCCGCGACTCTAG
ATCATAATCAGCCATACCACATTTGTAGAGGTT
